>Addgene plasmid #245368 | pZNpF-∆8 | addgene full sequence | sequence record 486427 | Addgene NGS Result
GCCTCCGCGCCGGGTTTTGGCGCCTCCCGCGGGCGCCCCCCTCGTCACGGCGAGCGCTGCCACGTCAGAC
GAAGGGCGCAGGAGCGTCCTGATCCTTCCGCCCGGACGCTCAGGACAGCGGCCCGCTGCTCATAAGACTC
GGCCTTAGAACCCCAGTATCAGCAGAAGGACATTTTAGGACGGGACTTGGGTGACTCTAGGGCACTGGTT
TTCTTTCCAGAGAGCGGAACAGGCGAGGAAAAGTAGTCCCTTCTCGGCGATTCTGCGGAGGGATCTCCGT
GGGGCGGTGAACGCCGATGATTATATAAGGACGCGCCGGGTGTGGCACAGCTAGTTCCGTCGCAGCCGGG
ATTTGGGTCGCGGTTCTTGTTTGTGGATCGCTGTGATCGTCACTTGGTGAGTAGCGGGCTGCTGGGCTGG
CCGGGGCTTTCGTGGCCGCCGGGCCGCTCGGTGGGACGGAAGCGTGTGGAGAGACCGCCAAGGGCTGTAG
TCTGGGTCCGCGAGCAAGGTTGCCCTGAACTGGGGGTTGGGGGGAGCGCAGCAAAATGGCGGCTGTTCCC
GAGTCTTGAATGGAAGACGCTTGTGAGGCGGGCTGTGAGGTCGTTGAAACAAGGTGGGGGGCATGGTGGG
CGGCAAGAACCCAAGGTCTTGAGCCCTTCGCTAATGCGGGAAAGCTCTTATTCGGGTGAGATGGGCTGGG
CACCATCTGGGGACCCTGACGTGAAGTTTGTCACTGACTGGAGAACTCGGTTTGTCGTCTGTTGCGGGGG
CGGCAGTTATGGCGGTGCCGTTGGGCAGTGCACCCGTACCTTTGGGAGCGCGCGCCCTCGTCGTGTCGTG
ACGTCACCCGTTCTGTTGGCTTATAATGCAGGGTGGGGCCACCTGCCGGTAGGTGTGCGGTAGGCTTTTC
TCCGTCGCAGGACGCAGGGTTCGGGCCTAGGGTAGGCTCTCCTGAATCGACAGGCGCCGGACCTCTGGTG
AGGGGAGGGATAAGTGAGGCGTCAGTTTCTTTGGTCGGTTTTATGTACCTATCTTCTTAAGTAGCTGAAG
CTCCGGTTTTGAACTATGCGCTCGGGGTTGGCGAGTGTGTTTTGTGAAGTTTTTTAGGCACCTTTTGAAA
TGTAATCATTTGGGTCAATATGTAATTTTCAGTGTTAGACTTGTAAATTGTCCGCTAAATTCTGGCCGTT
TTTGGCTTTTTTGTTAGACAACATGACCGAGTACAAGCCCACGGTGCGCCTCGCCACCCGCGACGACGTC
CCCAGGGCCGTACGCACCCTCGCCGCCGCGTTCGCCGACTACCCCGCCACGCGCCACACCGTCGATCCGG
ACCGCCACATCGAGCGGGTCACCGAGCTGCAAGAACTCTTCCTCACGCGCGTCGGGCTCGACATCGGCAA
GGTGTGGGTCGCGGACGACGGCGCCGCGGTGGCGGTCTGGACCACGCCGGAGAGCGTCGAAGCGGGGGCG
GTGTTCGCCGAGATCGGCCCGCGCATGGCCGAGTTGAGCGGTTCCCGGCTGGCCGCGCAGCAACAGATGG
AGGGCCTCCTGGCGCCGCACCGGCCCAAGGAGCCCGCGTGGTTCCTGGCCACCGTCGGCGTCTCGCCCGA
CCACCAGGGCAAGGGTCTGGGCAGCGCCGTCGTGCTCCCCGGAGTGGAGGCCGCCGAGCGCGCCGGGGTG
CCCGCCTTCCTGGAGACCTCCGCGCCCCGCAACCTCCCCTTCTACGAGCGGCTCGGCTTCACCGTCACCG
CCGACGTCGAGGTGCCCGAAGGACCGCGCACCTGGTGCATGACCCGCAAGCCCGGTGCCTAGGCTAGTAT
GTAAGCCTAGTCTTAGATAATAAAATCGCTATCCATCGAAGATGGATGTGTGTTGGTTTTTTGTGTGTGT
AACGCTAGGCGCGCCTGGTGTACCGAGAACGATCCTCTCAGTGCGAGTCTCGACGATCCATATCGTTGCT
TGGCAGTCAGCCAGTCGGAATCCAGCTTGGGACCCAGGAAGTCCAATCGTCAGATATTGTACTCAAGCCT
GGTCACGGCAGCGTACCGATCTGTTTAAACCTAGATATTGATAGTCTGATCGGTCAACGTATAATCGAGT
CCTAGCTTTTGCAAACATCTATCAAGAGACAGGATCAGCAGGAGGCTTTCGCATGAGTATTCAACATTTC
CGTGTCGCCCTTATTCCCTTTTTTGCGGCATTTTGCCTTCCTGTTTTTGCTCACCCAGAAACGCTGGTGA
AAGTAAAAGATGCTGAAGATCAGTTGGGTGCGCGAGTGGGTTACATCGAACTGGATCTCAACAGCGGTAA
GATCCTTGAGAGTTTTCGCCCCGAAGAACGCTTTCCAATGATGAGCACTTTTAAAGTTCTGCTATGTGGC
GCGGTATTATCCCGTATTGACGCCGGGCAAGAGCAACTCGGTCGCCGCATACACTATTCTCAGAATGACT
TGGTTGAGTATTCACCAGTCACAGAAAAGCATCTTACGGATGGCATGACAGTAAGAGAATTATGCAGTGC
TGCCATAACCATGAGTGATAACACTGCGGCCAACTTACTTCTGACAACGATTGGAGGACCGAAGGAGCTA
ACCGCTTTTTTGCACAACATGGGGGATCATGTAACTCGCCTTGATCGTTGGGAACCGGAGCTGAATGAAG
CCATACCAAACGACGAGCGTGACACCACGATGCCTGTAGCAATGGCAACAACCTTGCGTAAACTATTAAC
TGGCGAACTACTTACTCTAGCTTCCCGGCAACAGTTGATAGACTGGATGGAGGCGGATAAAGTTGCAGGA
CCACTTCTGCGCTCGGCCCTTCCGGCTGGCTGGTTTATTGCTGATAAATCTGGAGCCGGTGAGCGTGGGT
CTCGCGGTATCATTGCAGCACTGGGGCCAGATGGTAAGCCCTCCCGTATCGTAGTTATCTACACGACGGG
GAGTCAGGCAACTATGGATGAACGAAATAGACAGATCGCTGAGATAGGTGCCTCACTGATTAAGCATTGG
TAACCGATTCTAGGTGCATTGGCGCAGAAAAAAATGCCTGATGCGACGCTGCGCGTCTTATACTCCCACA
TATGCCAGATTCAGCAACGGATACGGCTTCCCCAACTTGCCCACTTCCATACGTGTCCTCCTTACCAGAA
ATTTATCCTTAAGATCCCGAATCGTTTAAACTCGACTCTGGCTCTATCGAATCTCCGTCGTTTCGAGCTT
ACGCGAACAGCCGTGGCGCTCATTTGCTCGTCGGGCATCGAATCTCGTCAGCTATCGTCAGCTTACCTTT
TTGGCAGCGATCGCGGCTCCCGACATCTTGGACCATTAGCTCCACAGGTATCTTCTTCCCTCTAGTGGTC
ATAACAGCAGCTTCAGCTACCTCTCAATTCAAAAAACCCCTCAAGACCCGTTTAGAGGCCCCAAGGGGTT
ATGCTATCAATCGTTGCGTTACACACACAAAAAACCAACACACATCCATCTTCGATGGATAGCGATTTTA
TTATCTAACTGCTGATCGAGTGTAGCCAGATCTCGTGAGGCTCCGGTGCCCGTCAGTGGGCAGAGCGCAC
ATCGCCCACAGTCCCCGAGAAGTTGGGGGGAGGGGTCGGCAATTGAACCGGTGCCTAGAGAAGGTGGCGC
GGGGTAAACTGGGAAAGTGATGTCGTGTACTGGCTCCGCCTTTTTCCCGAGGGTGGGGGAGAACCGTATA
TAAGTGCACTAGTCGCCGTGAACGTTCTTTTTCGCAACGGGTTTGCCGCCAGAACACAGGTAAGTGCCGT
GTGTGGTTCCCGCGGGCCTGGCCTCTTTACGGGTTATGGCCCTTGCGTGCCTTGAATTACTTCCACCTGG
CTGCAGTACGTGATTCTTGATCCCGAGCTTCGGGTTGGAAGTGGGTGGGAGAGTTCGTGGCCTTGCGCTT
AAGGAGCCCCTTCGCCTCGTGCTTGAGTTGTGGCCTGGCCTGGGCGCTGGGGCCGCCGCGTGCGAATCTG
GTGGCACCTTCGCGCCTGTCTCGCTGCTTTCGATAAGTCTCTAGCCATTTAAAATTTTTGATGACCTGCT
GCGACGCTTTTTTTCTGGCAAGATAGTCTTGTAAATGCGGGCCAAGATCAGCACACTGGTATTTCGGTTT
TTGGGGCCGCGGGCGGCGACGGGGCCCGTGCGTCCCAGCGCACATGTTCGGCGAGGCGGGGCCTGCGAGC
GCGGCCACCGAGAATCGGACGGGGGTAGTCTCAAGCTGCCCGGCCTGCTCTGGTGCCTGGCCTCGCGCCG
CCGTGTATCGCCCCGCCCTGGGCGGCAAGGCTGGCCCGGTCGGCACCAGTTGCGTGAGCGGAAAGATGGC
CGCTTCCCGGCCCTGCTGCAGGGAGCACAAAATGGAGGACGCGGCGCTCGGGAGAGCGGGCGGGTGAGTC
ACCCACACAAAGGAAAAGGGCCTTTCCGTCCTCAGCCGTCGCTTCATGTGACTCCACGGAGTACCGGGCG
CCGTCCAGGCACCTCGATTAGTTCTCCAGCTTTTGGAGTACGTCGTCTTTAGGTTGGGGGGAGGGGTTTT
ATGCGATGGAGTTTCCCCACACTGAGTGGGTGGAGACTGAAGTTAGGCCAGCTTGGCACTTGATGTAATT
CTCCTTGGAATTTGCCCTTTTTGAGTTTGGATCTTGGTTCATTCTCAAGCCTCAGACAGTGGTTCAAAGT
TTTTTTCTTCCATTTCAGGTGTCGTGAAAACTACCCCTAAAAGCCAAAAGATCTTTGTCGATCCTACCAT
CCACTCGACACACCCGCCAGCGGCCGCTGCCAAGCTTCCGAGCTCTCGAATTCAGCCGACCGCGGACGGC
GACGGAGCGCCCGGAGCCCCGGACATGTCCAGGCGGAAGCAGGCGAAGCCGCGATCGGTGAAAGTTGAAG
AGGGGGAGGCCTCGGACTTCTCGCTGGCCTGGGATTCCTCTGTGGCAGCAGCAGGAGGCCTGGAAGGAGA
GCCAGAGTGTGATCGGAAAACCAGCCGTGCGCTGGAAGACAGGAACAGCGTGACAAGTCAAGAGGAGAGA
AATGAGGACGATGAAGACGTGGAAGATGAGTCAATTTACACCTGCGAAGCAGGACTTCGAGTCTCTGGCA
GACCTGACGGACCACCGGGCCCACCGCTGTCCTGGAGATGGTGATGACGACCCACAGCTCTCCTGGGTGG
CTTCATCTCCCTCCAGCAAGGATGTTGCGTCACCTACGCAGATGATAGGAGGAGGTGGATCCGGAGGCGG
AGTCTTCACACTCGAAGATTTCGTTGGGGACTGGCGACAGACAGCCGGCTACAACCTGGACCAAGTCCTT
GAACAGGGAGGTGTGTCCAGTTTGTTTCAGAATCTCGGGGTGTCCGTAACTCCGATCCAAAGGATTGTCC
TGAGCGGTGAAAATGGGCTGAAGATCGACATCCATGTCATCATCCCGTATGAAGGTCTGAGCGGCGACCA
AATGGGCCAGATCGAAAAAATTTTTAAGGTGGTGTACCCTGTGGATGATCATCACTTTAAGGTGATCCTG
CACTATGGCACACTGGTAATCGACGGGGTTACGCCGAACATGATCGACTATTTCGGACGGCCGTATGAAG
GCATCGCCGTGTTCGACGGCAAAAAGATCACTGTAACAGGGACCCTGTGGAACGGCAACAAAATTATCGA
CGAGCGCCTGATCAACCCCGACGGCTCCCTGCTGTTCCGAGTAACCATCAACGGAGTGACCGGCTGGCGG
CTGTGCGAACGCATTCTGGCGTAATATTAAGAAACCCTGGACCACCCACCCCAGCAAGGACACTGAGCAA
GAGAGGCCCTATCCCAACTCGGCCCCCAACACTGAGCATCTCCCTCACAATTTCCATCCCAGACCCCCAT
AATAACAGGAGGGGCCCAGGGAGCCCTCCCTACTCTCTTGAATACCATCAATAAAGTTCGCTGCACCCAC
CTCTCCTTGGTTTTAATGCGGTGTTGGGGGAGGGAGGGTGTGTAAATAAATCTCGAGGGGTTGGGGTTGC
GCCTTTTCCAAGGCAGCCCTGGGTTTGCGCAGGGACGCGGCTGCTCTGGGCGTGGTTCCGGGAAACGCAG
CGGCGCCGACCCTGGGTCTCGCACATTCTTCACGTCCGTTCGCAGCGTCACCCGGATCTTCGCCGCTACC
CTTGTGGGCCCCCCGGCGACGCTTCCTGCTCCGCCCCTAAGTCGGGAAGGTTCCTTGCGGTTCGCGGCGT
GCCGGACGTGACAAACGGAAGCCGCACGTCTCACTAGTACCCTCGCAGACGGACAGCGCCAGGGAGCAAT
GGCAGCGCGCCGACCGCGATGGGCTGTGGCCAATAGCGGCTGCTCAGCAGGGCGCGCCGAGAGCAGCGGC
CGGGAAGGGGCGGTGCGGGAGGCGGGGTGTGGGGCGGTAGTGTGGGCCCTGTTCCTGCCCGCGCGGTGTT
CCGCATTCTGCAAGCCTCCGGAGCGCACGTCGGCAGTCGGCTCCCTCGTTGACCGAATCACCGACCTCTC
TCCCCAGCTGACCACTTCGGTCCTGAGCGCTTGGGAGTTAGGTTGTTTGCCGGCGTAGCGGCCAGCGCCT
GAGCCCGCCCTTGATCTTCGCTGTGGCGTCGACATGGAAGATGCCAAAAACATTAAGAAGGGCCCAGCGC
CATTCTACCCACTCGAAGACGGGACCGCCGGCGAGCAACTGCACAAAGCCATGAAGCGCTACGCCCTGGT
GCCCGGCACCATCGCCTTTACCGACGCACATATCGAGGTGGACATTACCTACGCCGAGTACTTCGAGATG
AGCGTTCGGCTGGCAGAAGCTATGAAGCGCTATGGGCTGAATACAAACCATCGGATCGTGGTGTGCAGCG
AGAATAGCTTGCAGTTCTTCATGCCCGTGTTGGGTGCCCTGTTCATCGGTGTGGCTGTGGCCCCAGCTAA
CGACATCTACAACGAGCGCGAGCTGCTGAACAGCATGGGCATCAGCCAGCCCACCGTCGTATTCGTGAGC
AAGAAAGGGCTGCAAAAGATCCTCAACGTGCAAAAGAAGCTACCGATCATACAAAAGATCATCATCATGG
ATAGCAAGACCGACTACCAGGGCTTCCAAAGCATGTACACCTTCGTGACTTCCCATTTGCCACCCGGCTT
CAACGAGTACGACTTCGTGCCCGAGAGCTTCGACCGGGACAAAACCATCGCCCTGATCATGAACAGTAGT
GGCAGTACCGGATTGCCCAAGGGCGTAGCCCTACCGCACCGCACCGCTTGTGTCCGATTCAGTCATGCCC
GCGACCCCATCTTCGGCAACCAGATCATCCCCGACACCGCTATCCTCAGCGTGGTGCCATTTCACCACGG
CTTCGGCATGTTCACCACGCTGGGCTACTTGATCTGCGGCTTTCGGGTCGTGCTCATGTACCGCTTCGAG
GAGGAGCTATTCTTGCGCAGCTTGCAAGACTATAAGATTCAATCTGCCCTGCTGGTGCCCACACTCTTTA
GCTTCTTCGCTAAGAGCACTCTGATTGATAAGTACGACCTAAGCAACTTGCACGAGATCGCCAGCGGCGG
GGCGCCGCTCAGCAAGGAGGTAGGTGAGGCCGTGGCCAAACGCTTCCACCTACCAGGCATCCGCCAGGGC
TACGGCCTGACAGAAACAACCAGCGCCATTCTGATCACCCCCGAAGGGGACGACAAGCCTGGCGCAGTAG
GCAAGGTGGTGCCCTTCTTCGAGGCTAAGGTGGTGGACTTGGACACCGGTAAGACACTGGGTGTGAACCA
GCGCGGCGAGCTGTGCGTCCGTGGCCCCATGATCATGAGCGGCTACGTTAACAACCCAGAGGCTACAAAC
GCTCTCATCGACAAGGACGGCTGGCTGCACAGCGGCGACATCGCCTACTGGGACGAGGACGAGCACTTCT
TCATCGTGGACCGGCTGAAGAGCCTGATCAAATACAAGGGCTACCAGGTAGCCCCAGCCGAACTGGAGAG
CATCCTGCTGCAACACCCCAACATCTTCGACGCCGGGGTCGCCGGCCTGCCCGACGACGATGCCGGCGAG
CTGCCCGCCGCAGTCGTCGTGCTGGAACACGGTAAAACCATGACCGAGAAGGAGATCGTGGACTATGTGG
CCAGCCAGGTTACAACCGCCAAGAAGCTGCGCGGTGGTGTTGTGTTCGTGGACGAGGTGCCTAAAGGACT
GACCGGCAAGTTGGACGCCCGCAAGATCCGCGAGATTCTCATTAAGGCCAAGAAGGGCGGCAAGATCGCC
GTGTAAGCTAGCTTGACTGACTGAGATACAGCGTACCTTCAGCTCACAGACATGATAAGATACATTGATG
AGTTTGGACAAACCACAACTAGAATGCAGTGAAAAAAATGCTTTATTTGTGAAATTTGTGATGCTATTGC
TTTATTTGTAACCATTATAAGCTGCAATAAACAAGTTAACAACAACAATTGCATTCATTTTATGTTTCAG
GTTCAGGGGGAGGTGTGGGAGGTTTTTTAAAGCAAGTAAAACCTCTACAAATGTGGTATTGGCCCATCTC
TATCGGTATCGTAGCATAACCCCTTGGGGCCTCTAAACGGGTCTTGAGGGGTTTTTTGTGCCCCTCGGGC
CGGATTGCTATCTACCGGCATTGGCGCAGAAAAAAATGCCTGATGCGACGCTGCGCGTCTTATACTCCCA
CATATGCCAGATTCAGCAACGGATACGGCTTCCCCAACTTGCCCACTTCCATACGTGTCCTCCTTACCAG
AAATTTATCCTTAAGGTCGTCAGCTATCCTGCAGGCGATCTCTCGATTTCGATCAAGACATTCCTTTAAT
GGTCTTTTCTGGACACCACTAGGGGTCAGAAGTAGTTCATCAAACTTTCTTCCCTCCCTAATCTCATTGG
TTACCTTGGGCTATCGAAACTTAATTAACCAGTCAAGTCAGCTACTTGGCGAGATCGACTTGTCTGGGTT
TCGACTACGCTCAGAATTGCGTCAGTCAAGTTCGATCTGGTCCTTGCTATTGCACCCGTTCTCCGATTAC
GAGTTTCATTTAAATCATGTGAGCAAAAGGCCAGCAAAAGGCCAGGAACCGTAAAAAGGCCGCGTTGCTG
GCGTTTTTCCATAGGCTCCGCCCCCCTGACGAGCATCACAAAAATCGACGCTCAAGTCAGAGGTGGCGAA
ACCCGACAGGACTATAAAGATACCAGGCGTTTCCCCCTGGAAGCTCCCTCGTGCGCTCTCCTGTTCCGAC
CCTGCCGCTTACCGGATACCTGTCCGCCTTTCTCCCTTCGGGAAGCGTGGCGCTTTCTCATAGCTCACGC
TGTAGGTATCTCAGTTCGGTGTAGGTCGTTCGCTCCAAGCTGGGCTGTGTGCACGAACCCCCCGTTCAGC
CCGACCGCTGCGCCTTATCCGGTAACTATCGTCTTGAGTCCAACCCGGTAAGACACGACTTATCGCCACT
GGCAGCAGCCACTGGTAACAGGATTAGCAGAGCGAGGTATGTAGGCGGTGCTACAGAGTTCTTGAAGTGG
TGGCCTAACTACGGCTACACTAGAAGAACAGTATTTGGTATCTGCGCTCTGCTGAAGCCAGTTACCTTCG
GAAAAAGAGTTGGTAGCTCTTGATCCGGCAAACAAACCACCGCTGGTAGCGGTGGTTTTTTTGTTTGCAA
GCAGCAGATTACGCGCAGAAAAAAAGGATCTCAAGAAGATCCTTTGATCTTTTCTACGGGGTCTGACGCT
CAGTGGAACGAAAACTCACGTTAAGGGATTTTGGTCATGAGATTATCAAAAAGGATCTTCACCTAGATCC
TTTTAAATTAAAAATGAAGTTTTAAATCAATCTAAAGTATATATGAGTAAACTTGGTCTGACAGTTACCA
ATGCTTAATCAGTGAGGCACCTATCTCAGCGATCTGTCTATTTCGTTCATCCATAGTTGCATTTAAATTT
CCGAACTCTCCAAGGCCCTCGTCGGAAAATCTTCAAACCTTTCGTCCGATCCATCTTGCAGGCTACCTCT
CGAACGAACTATCGCAAGTCTCTTGGCCGGCCTTGCGCCTTGGCTATTGCTTGGCAGCGCCTATCGCCAG
GTATTACTCCAATCCCGAATATCCGAGATCGGGATCACCCGAGAGAAGTTCAACCTACATCCTCAATCCC
GATCTATCCGAGATCCGAGGAATATCGAAATCGGGGCGCGCCTG
Features (pLannotate 1.2.2; 20 found; start..end, strand, type, name):
   1213..1810    +  CDS            PuroR (fragment): puromycin N-acetyltransferase; pac from Streptomyces; confers resistance to puromycin
   1839..1887    +  polyA_signal   poly(A) signal: synthetic polyadenylation signal
   2153..3013    +  CDS            AmpR: β-lactamase; bla; confers resistance to ampicillin, carbenicillin, and related antibiotics
   3026..3162    +  terminator     rrnG terminator: transcription terminator from the E. coli ribosomal RNA rrnG operon (Albrechtsen et al., 1991)
   3314..3385    +  misc_feature   5' β-globin insulator: insulator upstream of the human β-globin locus (Farrell et al., 2002)
   3390..3436    -  terminator     T7 terminator: transcription terminator for bacteriophage T7 RNA polymerase
   3454..3502    -  polyA_signal   poly(A) signal: synthetic polyadenylation signal
   3539..4717    +  promoter       EF-1α promoter: strong constitutive promoter for human elongation factor EF-1α
   4855..5145    +  CDS            Znf423 (fragment): ZN423_MOUSE - Also known as Ebfaz, Kiaa0760, Nur12, Oaz, Zfp423. Experimental evidence at protein level: Swiss-Prot protein existence level 1. Transcription factor that can both act as an activator or a repressor depending on the context. Plays a central role in BMP signaling and olfactory neurogenesis. Associates with SMADs in response to BMP2 leading to activate transcription of BMP target genes. Acts as a transcriptional repressor via its interaction with EBF1, a transcription factor involved in terminal olfactory receptor neurons differentiation; this interaction preventing EBF1 to bind DN
   5252..5764    +  CDS            Nluc: NanoLuc® luciferase human codon-optimized
   6007..6517    +  promoter       hPGK promoter: human phosphoglycerate kinase 1 promoter
   6614..8266    +  CDS            luciferase: firefly luciferase synthetic luc2 version of the luciferase gene
   8316..8437    -  polyA_signal   SV40 poly(A) signal: SV40 polyadenylation signal
   8460..8529    -  CDS            large T antigen (fragment): large T antigen from SV40 (simian virus 40)
   8552..8598    +  terminator     T7 terminator: transcription terminator for bacteriophage T7 RNA polymerase
   8628..8764    +  terminator     rrnG terminator: transcription terminator from the E. coli ribosomal RNA rrnG operon (Albrechtsen et al., 1991)
   8809..8880    +  misc_feature   3' β-globin insulator: insulator downstream of the human β-globin locus (Farrell et al., 2002)
   9106..9694    -  rep_origin     ori: high-copy-number ColE1/pMB1/pBR322/pUC origin of replication
   9866..9930    -  CDS            bla(M) (fragment): β-lactamase lacking the signal sequence; bla(M); allows cytosolic expression of β-lactamase
  10194..1209    +  promoter       UbC promoter (across the origin): human ubiquitin C promoter
