[The description below was written by a language model from this plasmid's Addgene catalogue record and pLannotate feature annotations shown in this document.]
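Description:
pZNpF-∆8 is a roughly 10.2 kb mammalian expression and dual-luciferase reporter plasmid built on the pTwist-EF1a backbone. It is propagated in E. coli through a high-copy ColE1/pUC-type origin with ampicillin selection (AmpR β-lactamase). For mammalian cells it carries a puromycin N-acetyltransferase cassette, which the feature table places downstream of a human ubiquitin C promoter and upstream of a synthetic poly(A) signal.

The payload consists of two independent reporter units. In the first, the human EF-1α promoter drives a 5' portion of mouse Zfp423, annotated as a short fragment of the coding sequence, fused at its C-terminal end to human codon-optimized NanoLuc luciferase. This variant carries a synthetic 8-bp deletion in the Zfp423 segment; the record does not say where the deletion lies or what it does to the reading frame. In the second unit, a human PGK promoter drives firefly luciferase (luc2), presumably serving as an internal control from the same plasmid so that NanoLuc output can be normalized for transfection efficiency and cell number. An SV40 poly(A) signal is annotated just after the firefly gene, though on the opposite strand. The reporter region is bracketed by β-globin insulator elements together with T7 and rrnG terminators, which help isolate it from transcription elsewhere in the backbone.

The associated study concerns the nonequivalence of Zfp423 premature termination codons in mice. This suggests the construct is used to measure how this mutation in the Zfp423 5' region affects expression of downstream sequence, read as the ratio of NanoLuc to firefly signal, probably alongside other variants.
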