Addgene plasmid #245368: pZNpF-∆8
Purpose: Dual luciferase (nano, firefly) with Zfp423 5' end fused to NanoLuciferase
Depositing lab: Bruce Hamilton. Depositing organization: University of California, San Diego (UCSD). Publication: Nonequivalence of Zfp423 premature termination codons in mice. Concepcion D, Liang C, Kim D, Hamilton BA. bioRxiv [Preprint]. 2025 Jun 2:2025.05.30.656936. doi: 10.1101/2025.05.30.656936. PubMed 40501617.
Backbone
  Vector backbone: pTwist-EF1a
  Backbone manufacturer: Twist Biosciences
  Vector type: Mammalian Expression, Luciferase, Synthetic Biology
  Selectable markers: Puromycin
Growth in bacteria
  Bacterial resistance: Ampicillin, 100 μg/mL
  Growth temperature: 37°C
  Growth strain: DH5alpha
  Copy number: High Copy
Gene/Insert
  Gene/Insert name: Zfp423-∆8
  Species: M. musculus (mouse)
  Mutation: synthetic 8-bp deletion
  Entrez Gene: Zfp423 (a.k.a. Ebfaz, Roaz, Zfp104, Znf423, ataxia1, mKIAA0760, nur12)
  Promoter: EF1a
  Tag / fusion protein: NanoLuciferase (C terminal on insert)
  Cloning method: Gibson Cloning
Terms and licenses: Academic/Nonprofit Terms; Industry Terms: Not Available to Industry
Depositor comments: clone 3.1 5' cloning site: EcoRI. 3' cloning site: BamHI.
How to cite: pZNpF-∆8 was a gift from Bruce Hamilton (Addgene plasmid # 245368 ; http://n2t.net/addgene:245368 ; RRID:Addgene_245368)
